Addgene plasmid #244532: R919-X69-566
Purpose: Bacterial protein expression of His6-MBP-tev-Hs.NRAS(1-169) G13C
Depositing lab: Dominic Esposito. Depositing organization: Frederick National Laboratory.
Backbone
  Vector backbone: pDest-566
  Backbone size w/o insert (bp): 6800
  Vector type: Bacterial Expression
Growth in bacteria
  Bacterial resistance: Ampicillin, 100 μg/mL
  Growth temperature: 37°C
  Growth strain: DH5alpha
  Copy number: High Copy
Gene/Insert
  Gene/Insert name: His6-MBP-tev-Hs.NRAS(1-169) G13C
  Species: H. sapiens (human)
  Entrez Gene: NRAS (a.k.a. ALPS4, CMNS, KRAS, N-ras, NCMS, NRAS1, NS6)
  Tag / fusion protein: His6-MBP (N terminal on insert)
  Cloning method: Gateway Cloning
Terms and licenses: Academic/Nonprofit Terms; Industry Terms: Not Available to Industry
How to cite: R919-X69-566 was a gift from Dominic Esposito (Addgene plasmid # 244532 ; http://n2t.net/addgene:244532 ; RRID:Addgene_244532)
