[The description below was written by a language model from this plasmid's Addgene catalogue record and pLannotate feature annotations shown in this document.]
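Description:
R919-X69-566 is a bacterial expression plasmid built by Gateway recombination into the pDest-566 destination backbone, designed to produce a truncated human NRAS protein (residues 1-169) carrying the G13C substitution as a His6-MBP fusion in E. coli. The sequenced record is about 7.3 kb. It is maintained through a ColE1/pMB1-type origin and selected with ampicillin via the β-lactamase gene. The catalogue lists it as high copy, although the annotation also detects the rop gene and the pBR322 bom region, which are typical of pET-style backbones and usually moderate copy number. An f1 origin and short remnants of a tetracycline resistance gene are also present as backbone carry-over.

Expression is driven by a T7 promoter placed directly upstream of a lac operator, followed by the phage T7 gene 10 ribosome binding site. The plasmid carries its own lacI gene, so transcription is held off by the lac repressor until IPTG is added, and a host supplying T7 RNA polymerase is required. The open reading frame begins with a hexahistidine tag and a signal-sequence-free maltose binding protein, which stays in the cytosol and generally aids solubility. This is followed by the attB1 scar from Gateway cloning, a TEV protease recognition site, and the NRAS coding segment, which ends before attB2. A histidine-tag sequence annotated downstream of attB2 lies outside the described fusion. The rrnB T1/T2 and T7 terminators follow. The arrangement supports affinity purification by nickel or amylose resin and then TEV cleavage to release the NRAS G-domain mutant. The record does not state downstream applications beyond protein expression.
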