Features (pLannotate 1.2.2; 27 found; start..end, strand, type, name):
      2..20      +  promoter       T7 promoter: promoter for bacteriophage T7 RNA polymerase
     21..45      +  protein_bind   lac operator: The lac repressor binds to the lac operator to inhibit transcription in E. coli. This inhibition can be relieved by adding lactose or isopropyl-β-D-thiogalactopyranoside (IPTG). lac repressor encoded by lacI
     60..82      +  RBS            RBS: efficient ribosome binding site from bacteriophage T7 gene 10 (Olins and Rangwala, 1989)
     99..116     +  CDS            7xHis (fragment): 6xHis affinity tag
    120..1217    +  CDS            MBP: maltose binding protein from E. coli; malE (mutated); This version of the gene does not encode a signal sequence, so MBP will remain in the cytosol.
   1237..1254    +  protein_bind   attB1 (fragment): mutant version of attB; core recombination site for the Gateway® BP reaction BP Clonase™
   1260..1276    +  CDS            TEV site (fragment): tobacco etch virus (TEV) protease recognition and cleavage site
   1281..1787    +  CDS            NRAS (fragment): RASN_HUMAN - Also known as HRAS1. Experimental evidence at protein level: Swiss-Prot protein existence level 1. Ras proteins bind GDP/GTP and possess intrinsic GTPase activity. From Homo sapiens (Human).
   1795..1812    -  protein_bind   attB2 (fragment): mutant version of attB; core recombination site for the Gateway® BP reaction BP Clonase™
   1912..1929    +  CDS            9xHis (fragment): 9xHis affinity tag
   1976..2091    +  ncRNA          5S rRNA: Accession: RF00001 - 5S ribosomal RNA
   2095..2181    +  terminator     rrnB T1 terminator: Escherichia coli rrnB; transcription terminator T1 from the E. coli rrnB gene
   2273..2300    +  terminator     rrnB T2 terminator: transcription terminator T2 from the E. coli rrnB gene
   2319..2358    +  promoter       AmpR promoter (fragment): bla
   2368..2415    +  terminator     T7 terminator: transcription terminator for bacteriophage T7 RNA polymerase
   2452..2907    +  rep_origin     f1 ori (sequence partly withheld): f1 bacteriophage origin of replication; arrow indicates direction of (+) strand synthesis
   3022..3882    -  CDS            AmpR: β-lactamase; bla; confers resistance to ampicillin, carbenicillin, and related antibiotics
   3883..3975    -  promoter       AmpR promoter: bla
   4056..4644    +  rep_origin     ori: high-copy-number ColE1/pMB1/pBR322/pUC origin of replication
   4830..4969    -  misc_feature   bom: basis of mobility region from pBR322
   5071..5262    -  CDS            rop: Rop protein, which maintains plasmids at low copy number; rop
   5279..5659    +  CDS            YPB1_ECOLX: Protein predicted: Swiss-Prot protein existence level 4. From Escherichia coli.
   5721..5785    -  CDS            TcR (fragment): tetracycline efflux protein; tet; confers resistance to tetracycline
   5800..5821    -  protein_bind   CAP binding site: CAP binding activates transcription in the presence of cAMP. E. coli catabolite activator protein
   5834..6916    -  CDS            lacI: lac repressor; lacI; The lac repressor binds to the lac operator to inhibit transcription in E. coli. This inhibition can be relieved by adding lactose or isopropyl-β-D-thiogalactopyranoside (IPTG).
   6917..6994    -  promoter       lacI promoter: lacI
   7002..7281    -  CDS            TcR (fragment): tetracycline efflux protein; tet; confers resistance to tetracycline
>Addgene plasmid #244532 | R919-X69-566 | addgene full sequence | sequence record 488745 | Addgene NGS Result
TTAATACGACTCACTATAGGGGAATTGTGAGCGGATAACAATTCCCCTCTAGAAATAATTTTGTTTAACT
TTAAGAAGGAGATATACATATGAGATCCCATCACCATCACCATCACGGCAAAATCGAAGAAGGTAAACTG
GTAATCTGGATTAACGGCGATAAAGGCTATAACGGTCTCGCTGAAGTCGGTAAGAAATTCGAGAAAGATA
CCGGAATTAAAGTCACCGTTGAGCATCCGGATAAACTGGAAGAGAAATTCCCACAGGTTGCGGCAACTGG
CGATGGCCCTGACATTATCTTCTGGGCACACGACCGCTTTGGTGGCTACGCTCAATCTGGCCTGTTGGCT
GAAATCACCCCGGACAAAGCGTTCCAGGACAAGCTGTATCCGTTTACCTGGGATGCCGTACGTTACAACG
GCAAGCTGATTGCTTACCCGATCGCTGTTGAAGCGTTATCGCTGATTTATAACAAAGATCTGCTGCCGAA
CCCGCCAAAAACCTGGGAAGAGATCCCGGCGCTGGATAAAGAACTGAAAGCGAAAGGTAAGAGCGCGCTG
ATGTTCAACCTGCAAGAACCGTACTTCACCTGGCCGCTGATTGCTGCTGACGGGGGTTATGCGTTCAAGT
ATGAAAACGGCAAGTACGACATTAAAGACGTGGGCGTGGATAACGCTGGCGCGAAAGCGGGTCTGACCTT
CCTGGTTGACCTGATTAAAAACAAACACATGAATGCAGACACCGATTACTCCATCGCAGAAGCTGCCTTT
AATAAAGGCGAAACAGCGATGACCATCAACGGCCCGTGGGCATGGTCCAACATCGACACCAGCAAAGTGA
ATTATGGTGTAACGGTACTGCCGACCTTCAAGGGTCAACCATCCAAACCGTTCGTTGGCGTGCTGAGCGC
AGGTATTAACGCCGCCAGTCCGAACAAAGAGCTGGCAAAAGAGTTCCTCGAAAACTATCTGCTGACTGAT
GAAGGTCTGGAAGCGGTTAATAAAGACAAACCGCTGGGTGCCGTAGCGCTGAAGTCTTACGAGGAAGAGT
TGGCGAAAGATCCACGTATTGCCGCCACCATGGAAAACGCCCAGAAAGGTGAAATCATGCCGAACATCCC
GCAGATGTCCGCTTTCTGGTATGCCGTGCGTACTGCGGTGATCAACGCCGCCAGCGGTCGTCAGACTGTC
GATGAAGCCCTGAAAGACGCGCAGACTAATTCGGGATCTGATATCACAAGTTTGTACAAAAAAGTTGGCG
AAAACCTGTACTTCCAAGGCATGACTGAGTACAAACTGGTGGTGGTTGGAGCAGGTTGTGTTGGGAAAAG
CGCACTGACAATCCAGCTAATCCAGAACCACTTTGTAGATGAATATGATCCCACCATAGAGGATTCTTAC
AGAAAACAAGTGGTTATAGATGGTGAAACCTGTTTGTTGGACATACTGGATACAGCTGGACAAGAAGAGT
ACAGTGCCATGAGAGACCAATACATGAGGACAGGCGAAGGCTTCCTCTGTGTATTTGCCATCAATAATAG
CAAGTCATTTGCGGATATTAACCTCTACAGGGAGCAGATTAAGCGAGTAAAAGACTCGGATGATGTACCT
ATGGTGCTAGTGGGAAACAAGTGTGATTTGCCAACAAGGACAGTTGATACAAAACAAGCCCACGAACTGG
CCAAGAGTTACGGGATTCCATTCATTGAAACCTCAGCCAAGACCAGACAGGGTGTTGAAGATGCTTTTTA
CACACTGGTAAGAGAAATACGCCAGTACCGAATGAAATAATCAACTTTCTTGTACAAAGTGGTGATATCG
CTAGCTAGATAGCTAGAAGCTTGCGGCCGCACAGCTGTATACACGTGCAAGCCAGCCAGAACTCGCTCCT
GAAGACCCAGAGGATCTCGAGCACCACCACCACCACCACTAATGTTAATTAAGTTGGGCGTTCCTAGGCT
GATAAAACAGAATTTGCCTGGCGGCAGTAGCGCGGTGGTCCCACCTGACCCCATGCCGAACTCAGAAGTG
AAACGCCGTAGCGCCGATGGTAGTGTGGGGTCTCCCCATGCGAGAGTAGGGAACTGCCAGGCATCAAATA
AAACGAAAGGCTCAGTCGAAAGACTGGGCCTTTCGTTTTATCTGTTGTTTGTCGGTGAACGCTCTCCTGA
GTAGGACAAATCCGCCGGGAGCGGATTTGAACGTTGCGAAGCAACGGCCCGGAGGGTGGCGGGCAGGACG
CCCGCCATAAACTGCCAGGCATCAAATTAAGCAGAAGGCCATCCTGACGGATGGCCTTTTTGCGTTTCTA
CAAACTCTTTTGTTTATTTTTCTAAATACATTCAAATATGTATCCGCTGAGCAATAACTAGCATAACCCC
TTGGGGCCTCTAAACGGGTCTTGAGGGGTTTTTTGCTGAAAGGAGGAACTATATCCGGATTGGCGAATGG
G
[124 nt withheld, positions 2452-2575]
C
[91 nt withheld, positions 2577-2667]
A
[49 nt withheld, positions 2669-2717]
CCTTTGACGTTGGAGTCCACGTTCTTT
[37 nt withheld, positions 2745-2781]
ACCCTATCTCGGTCTATTCTTTTGATTTATAAGGGATTTTGCCGATTTCGGCCTATTGGTTAAAAAATGA
GCTGATTTAACAAAAATTTAACGCGAATTTTAACAAAATATTAACGTTTACAATTTCTGGCGGCACGATG
GCATGAGATTATCAAAAAGGATCTTCACCTAGATCCTTTTAAATTAAAAATGAAGTTTTAAATCAATCTA
AAGTATATATGAGTAAACTTGGTCTGACAGTTACCAATGCTTAATCAGTGAGGCACCTATCTCAGCGATC
TGTCTATTTCGTTCATCCATAGTTGCCTGACTCCCCGTCGTGTAGATAACTACGATACGGGAGGGCTTAC
CATCTGGCCCCAGTGCTGCAATGATACCGCGAGACCCACGCTCACCGGCTCCAGATTTATCAGCAATAAA
CCAGCCAGCCGGAAGGGCCGAGCGCAGAAGTGGTCCTGCAACTTTATCCGCCTCCATCCAGTCTATTAAT
TGTTGCCGGGAAGCTAGAGTAAGTAGTTCGCCAGTTAATAGTTTGCGCAACGTTGTTGCCATTGCTACAG
GCATCGTGGTGTCACGCTCGTCGTTTGGTATGGCTTCATTCAGCTCCGGTTCCCAACGATCAAGGCGAGT
TACATGATCCCCCATGTTGTGCAAAAAAGCGGTTAGCTCCTTCGGTCCTCCGATCGTTGTCAGAAGTAAG
TTGGCCGCAGTGTTATCACTCATGGTTATGGCAGCACTGCATAATTCTCTTACTGTCATGCCATCCGTAA
GATGCTTTTCTGTGACTGGTGAGTACTCAACCAAGTCATTCTGAGAATAGTGTATGCGGCGACCGAGTTG
CTCTTGCCCGGCGTCAATACGGGATAATACCGCGCCACATAGCAGAACTTTAAAAGTGCTCATCATTGGA
AAACGTTCTTCGGGGCGAAAACTCTCAAGGATCTTACCGCTGTTGAGATCCAGTTCGATGTAACCCACTC
GTGCACCCAACTGATCTTCAGCATCTTTTACTTTCACCAGCGTTTCTGGGTGAGCAAAAACAGGAAGGCA
AAATGCCGCAAAAAAGGGAATAAGGGCGACACGGAAATGTTGAATACTCATACTCTTCCTTTTTCAATCA
TGATTGAAGCATTTATCAGGGTTATTGTCTCATGAGCGGATACATATTTGAATGTATTTAGAAAAATAAA
CAAATAGGTCATGACCAAAATCCCTTAACGTGAGTTTTCGTTCCACTGAGCGTCAGACCCCGTAGAAAAG
ATCAAAGGATCTTCTTGAGATCCTTTTTTTCTGCGCGTAATCTGCTGCTTGCAAACAAAAAAACCACCGC
TACCAGCGGTGGTTTGTTTGCCGGATCAAGAGCTACCAACTCTTTTTCCGAAGGTAACTGGCTTCAGCAG
AGCGCAGATACCAAATACTGTCCTTCTAGTGTAGCCGTAGTTAGGCCACCACTTCAAGAACTCTGTAGCA
CCGCCTACATACCTCGCTCTGCTAATCCTGTTACCAGTGGCTGCTGCCAGTGGCGATAAGTCGTGTCTTA
CCGGGTTGGACTCAAGACGATAGTTACCGGATAAGGCGCAGCGGTCGGGCTGAACGGGGGGTTCGTGCAC
ACAGCCCAGCTTGGAGCGAACGACCTACACCGAACTGAGATACCTACAGCGTGAGCTATGAGAAAGCGCC
ACGCTTCCCGAAGGGAGAAAGGCGGACAGGTATCCGGTAAGCGGCAGGGTCGGAACAGGAGAGCGCACGA
GGGAGCTTCCAGGGGGAAACGCCTGGTATCTTTATAGTCCTGTCGGGTTTCGCCACCTCTGACTTGAGCG
TCGATTTTTGTGATGCTCGTCAGGGGGGCGGAGCCTATGGAAAAACGCCAGCAACGCGGCCTTTTTACGG
TTCCTGGCCTTTTGCTGGCCTTTTGCTCACATGTTCTTTCCTGCGTTATCCCCTGATTCTGTGGATAACC
GTATTACCGCCTTTGAGTGAGCTGATACCGCTCGCCGCAGCCGAACGACCGAGCGCAGCGAGTCAGTGAG
CGAGGAAGCGGAAGAGCGCCTGATGCGGTATTTTCTCCTTACGCATCTGTGCGGTATTTCACACCGCAAT
GGTGCACTCTCAGTACAATCTGCTCTGATGCCGCATAGTTAAGCCAGTATACACTCCGCTATCGCTACGT
GACTGGGTCATGGCTGCGCCCCGACACCCGCCAACACCCGCTGACGCGCCCTGACGGGCTTGTCTGCTCC
CGGCATCCGCTTACAGACAAGCTGTGACCGTCTCCGGGAGCTGCATGTGTCAGAGGTTTTCACCGTCATC
ACCGAAACGCGCGAGGCAGCTGCGGTAAAGCTCATCAGCGTGGTCGTGAAGCGATTCACAGATGTCTGCC
TGTTCATCCGCGTCCAGCTCGTTGAGTTTCTCCAGAAGCGTTAATGTCTGGCTTCTGATAAAGCGGGCCA
TGTTAAGGGCGGTTTTTTCCTGTTTGGTCACTGATGCCTCCGTGTAAGGGGGATTTCTGTTCATGGGGGT
AATGATACCGATGAAACGAGAGAGGATGCTCACGATACGGGTTACTGATGATGAACATGCCCGGTTACTG
GAACGTTGTGAGGGTAAACAACTGGCGGTATGGATGCGGCGGGACCAGAGAAAAATCACTCAGGGTCAAT
GCCAGCGCTTCGTTAATACAGATGTAGGTGTTCCACAGGGTAGCCAGCAGCATCCTGCGATGCAGATCCG
GAACATAATGGTGCAGGGCGCTGACTTCCGCGTTTCCAGACTTTACGAAACACGGAAACCGAAGACCATT
CATGTTGTTGCTCAGGTCGCAGACGTTTTGCAGCAGCAGTCGCTTCACGTTCGCTCGCGTATCGGTGATT
CATTCTGCTAACCAGTAAGGCAACCCCGCCAGCCTAGCCGGGTCCTCAACGACAGGAGCACGATCATGCT
AGTCATGCCCCGCGCCCACCGGAAGGAGCTGACTGGGTTGAAGGCTCTCAAGGGCATCGGTCGAGATCCC
GGTGCCTAATGAGTGAGCTAACTTACATTAATTGCGTTGCGCTCACTGCCCGCTTTCCAGTCGGGAAACC
TGTCGTGCCAGCTGCATTAATGAATCGGCCAACGCGCGGGGAGAGGCGGTTTGCGTATTGGGCGCCAGGG
TGGTTTTTCTTTTCACCAGTGAGACGGGCAACAGCTGATTGCCCTTCACCGCCTGGCCCTGAGAGAGTTG
CAGCAAGCGGTCCACGCTGGTTTGCCCCAGCAGGCGAAAATCCTGTTTGATGGTGGTTAACGGCGGGATA
TAACATGAGCTGTCTTCGGTATCGTCGTATCCCACTACCGAGATGTCCGCACCAACGCGCAGCCCGGACT
CGGTAATGGCGCGCATTGCGCCCAGCGCCATCTGATCGTTGGCAACCAGCATCGCAGTGGGAACGATGCC
CTCATTCAGCATTTGCATGGTTTGTTGAAAACCGGACATGGCACTCCAGTCGCCTTCCCGTTCCGCTATC
GGCTGAATTTGATTGCGAGTGAGATATTTATGCCAGCCAGCCAGACGCAGACGCGCCGAGACAGAACTTA
ATGGGCCCGCTAACAGCGCGATTTGCTGGTGACCCAATGCGACCAGATGCTCCACGCCCAGTCGCGTACC
GTCTTCATGGGAGAAAATAATACTGTTGATGGGTGTCTGGTCAGAGACATCAAGAAATAACGCCGGAACA
TTAGTGCAGGCAGCTTCCACAGCAATGGCATCCTGGTCATCCAGCGGATAGTTAATGATCAGCCCACTGA
CGCGTTGCGCGAGAAGATTGTGCACCGCCGCTTTACAGGCTTCGACGCCGCTTCGTTCTACCATCGACAC
CACCACGCTGGCACCCAGTTGATCGGCGCGAGATTTAATCGCCGCGACAATTTGCGACGGCGCGTGCAGG
GCCAGACTGGAGGTGGCAACGCCAATCAGCAACGACTGTTTGCCCGCCAGTTGTTGTGCCACGCGGTTGG
GAATGTAATTCAGCTCCGCCATCGCCGCTTCCACTTTTTCCCGCGTTTTCGCAGAAACGTGGCTGGCCTG
GTTCACCACGCGGGAAACGGTCTGATAAGAGACACCGGCATACTCTGCGACATCGTATAACGTTACTGGT
TTCACATTCACCACCCTGAATTGACTCTCTTCCGGGCGCTATCATGCCATACCGCGAAAGGTTTTGCGCC
ATTCGATGGTGTCCGGGATCTCGACGCTCTCCCTTATGCGACTCCTGCATTAGGAAGCAGCCCAGTAGTA
GGTTGAGGCCGTTGAGCACCGCCGCCGCAAGGAATGGTGCATGCAAGGAGATGGCGCCCAACAGTCCCCC
GGCCACGGGGCCTGCCACCATACCCACGCCGAAACAAGCGCTCATGAGCCCGAAGTGGCGAGCCCGATCT
TCCCCATCGGTGATGTCGGCGATATAGGCGCCAGCAACCGCACCTGTGGCGCCGGTGATGCCGGCCACGA
TGCGTCCGGCGTAGAGGATCGAGATCGATCTCGATCCCGCGAAA
